>Addgene plasmid #29487 | pJ137 | addgene partial sequence | sequence record 34913 | 29487 with rrnB-T1-term-Rev (5' GAAAGGCCCAGTCTTTCGAC 3')
CTACTCTCGCATGGGGAGACCCCACACTACCATCGGCGCTACGGCGTTTCACTTCTGAGTTCGGCATGGG
GTCAGGTGGGACCACCGCGCTACTGCCGCCAGGCAAATTCTGTTTTATCAGCCTAGGCCCTTTCGTCTTC
AAGAATTATCATGTTTGACAGCTTATCATCGAATAGCTTTAATGCGGTAGTTTATCACAGTTAAATTGCT
AACGCAGTCAGGAGTATTGATTATGACTATGATTACAACGCCCGGGCAGGAATTCGATTTAGTCATCTTC
TCCAGAGAGCAGCAGAAGAGCTTTCTTATAGTCCCCAGATGTATTTCCCTTAATCATGGAATAAAGAGAG
GTGGCAAAATTCTTCCTAAACTCCTTCCTGATGTTAAACAGATCAATCTCACTCCTGGAAACCATGACTC
TGATGAGGGTATGATCATCTGTCCCAGCTCCCTTCATAGCATAATAGAGGGTCTCTGCAAGGTAGGCAGG
TATACTTCGAATAGATTTCACAACAGCAAGGAGTAGTTGCTCTAAATTGCCAGAAGTCTGGCGGTCAATG
GTTTCCTCAATTTGAAATCCTGATATAGTCATGTACTTGTCAAACACCTTTCTCAAATGAGACACACTTC
GTGTTCCAAAGATGGTGATAAACTTTTCTTCATCTGTCCCCCATTTAAGTTCTCCAGCCTGAAATAAAGC
CTGAGCATCTTGTTCAACTTGAGCTTCATC
