>Addgene plasmid #29487 | pJ137 | addgene partial sequence | sequence record 34914 | 29487 with M13pUC-Fwd
ATATTTTGTTTACTTTAAGAAGGAGATATAGATATGGCGGGTGGTTGTGGTCACGCACAGGTTCTCAGAG
GCACTGTGACTGACTTCCCTGGATTTGATGAGCGGGCTGATGCAGAAACTCTTCGGAAGGCTATGAAAGG
CTTGGGCACAGATGAGGAGAGCATCCTGACTCTGTTGACATCCCGAAGTAATGCTCAGCGCCAGGAAATC
TCTGCAGCTTTTAAGACTCTGTTTGGCAGGGATCTTCTGGATGACCTGAAATCAGAACTAACTGGAAAAT
TTGAAAAATTAATTGTGGCTCTGATGAAACCCTCTCGGCTTTATGATGCTTATGAACTGAAACATGCCTT
GAAGGGAGCTGGAACAAATGAAAAAGTACTGACAGAAATTATTGCTTCAAGGACACCTGAAGAACTGAGA
GCCATCAAACAAGTTTATGAAGAAGAATATGGCTCAAGCCTGGAAGATGACGTGGTGGGGAACACTTCAG
GGTACTACCAGCGGATGTTGGTGGTTCTCCTTCAGGCTAACAGAGACCCTGATGCTGGAATTGATGAAGC
TCAAGTTGAACAAGATGCTCAGGCTTTATTTCAGGCTGGAGAACTTAAATGGGGGACAGATGAAGAAAAG
TTTATCACCATCTTTGGAACACGAAGTGTGTCTCATTTGAGAAAGGTGTTTGACAAGTACATGACTATAT
CAGGATTTCAAATTGAGGAAACCATTGACCGCCAGACTTCTGGCAATTTAGAGCAACTACTCCTTGCTGT
TGTGAAATCTATTCGAAGTATACCTGCCTACCTTGCAGAGACCCTCTATTATGCTATGAAGGGAGCTGGG
ACAGATGATCATACCCTCATCAGAGTCATGGTTTCCAGGAGTGAGATTGATCTGTTTAACATCAGGAAGG
AGTTTAGG
