[The description below was written by a language model from this plasmid's Addgene catalogue record.]
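Description:
pJ137 is a bacterial expression plasmid built on the Novagen pETBlue-1 backbone (about 4.5 kb without insert) that carries a mutant form of human annexin V (ANXA5), designated annexin V-128. It is a high-copy plasmid maintained under ampicillin selection. The record also lists chloramphenicol as a marker "for pLacI", which refers to a separate helper plasmid supplying lac repressor in pETBlue expression hosts, not to a marker on pJ137 itself. The use of a T7 promoter sequencing primer is consistent with the T7-driven expression typical of the pETBlue system, although the record does not describe the promoter explicitly. The roughly 980 bp insert was placed into the EcoRV site by blunt-end cloning, destroying the site at both junctions.

The encoded protein lacks the native initiator methionine and instead begins with a short N-terminal extension, (Met)-Ala-Gly-Gly-Cys-Gly-His. The endogenous cysteine at position 316 is changed to serine, so the cysteine in the added tag is left as the only one noted in the record. This arrangement would suit site-specific labelling or chelation at the N terminus, though the record does not state that purpose. In addition, this variant carries three substitutions that neutralise acidic residues: Asp144Asn, Glu228Gln and Asp303Asn. The associated publication addresses the essential role of B-helix calcium-binding sites in annexin V–membrane binding. These mutations are therefore presumably intended to disable particular calcium-binding sites, allowing their contribution to calcium-dependent membrane association to be tested with recombinant protein produced in E. coli.
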