Addgene plasmid #29487: pJ137
Depositing lab: Jonathan Tait. Depositing organization: University of Washington. Publication: Essential role of B-helix calcium binding sites in annexin V-membrane binding. Jin M, Smith C, Hsieh HY, Gibson DF, Tait JF. J Biol Chem 2004; 279:40351-57. 10.1074/jbc.M405846200 PubMed 15280367.
Backbone
  Vector backbone: pETBlue 1
  Backbone manufacturer: Novagen
  Backbone size w/o insert (bp): 4457
  Vector type: Bacterial Expression
  Selectable markers: Chloramphenicol for pLacI
Growth in bacteria
  Bacterial resistance: Ampicillin, 100 μg/mL
  Growth temperature: 37°C
  Growth strain: DH5alpha
  Copy number: High Copy
Gene/Insert
  Gene/Insert name: annexin V-128 (alt names: Annexin A5-128; Annexin V)
  Species: H. sapiens (human)
  Insert size (bp): 980
  Mutation: Deletion of the initiator Met at position 1 of wild-type annexin V and a point mutation changing Cys 316 to Ser. Asp144Asn (aac), Glu228Gln (cag), and Asp303Asn (aat)
  GenBank ID: NM_001154
  Entrez Gene: ANXA5 (a.k.a. ANX5, CPB-I, ENX2, HEL-S-7, PP4, RPRGL3, VAC-alph)
  Tag / fusion protein: (Met)-Ala-Gly-Gly-Cys-Gly-His (N terminal on insert)
  Cloning method: Restriction Enzyme; 5′ cloning site Eco RV (destroyed during cloning); 3′ cloning site Eco RV (destroyed during cloning)
  Sequencing primers: 5′ T7 promoter; 3′ pETBlueDOWN primer #70603-3
Terms and licenses: Academic/Nonprofit Terms; Industry Terms: Not Available to Industry
How to cite: pJ137 was a gift from Jonathan Tait (Addgene plasmid # 29487 ; http://n2t.net/addgene:29487 ; RRID:Addgene_29487)
